>Addgene plasmid #214629 | pGL4_10xUAS-CMVmin-BC0402-luc2 | addgene full sequence | sequence record 424096 | Addgene NGS Result
GGCCTAACTGGCCGGTACCTGAGCTCGCTAGCCTCGAGGATATCAAACAAGTTTGTACAAAAAAGCAGGC
TCCCTAACTGGCCGGTACCGAGTTTCTAGACGGAGTACTGTCCTCCGAGCGGAGTACTGTCCTCCGACTC
GAGCGGAGTACTGTCCTCCGATCGGAGTACTGTCCTCCGCGAATTCCGGAGTACTGTCCTCCGAAGACGC
TAGTGCCGGTACCGAGTTTCTAGACGGAGTACTGTCCTCCGAGCGGAGTACTGTCCTCCGACTCGAGCGG
AGTACTGTCCTCCGATCGGAGTACTGTCCTCCGCGAATTCCGGAGTACTGTCCTCCGAAGACGCTAGCGG
GGGGCTACAACTTTTCTATACAAAGTTGCGGTACCCGGGTCGAGTAGGCGTGTACGGTGGGAGGCCTATA
TAAGCAGAGCTCGTTTAGTGAACCGTCAGATCGCCTGGAGACGCCATCCACGCTGTTTTGACCTCCATAG
AAGACACCGGGACCGATCCAGCCCAACTTTGTATAATAAAGTTGAGCTAGTTGCTAAGTCTGCCGAGTAG
AATTAACCCTCACTAAAGGGTAGGTGACACTATTACTACATATCAATCATCTATCTCCGACTTCTACAAA
TCTACAAACTTTCCTATAGTGAGTCGTATTAGTAGACGCGAGTCAATGCATGTACGACAGCTTTCTTGTA
CAAAGTGGTTCGATATCAAGATCTGGCCTCGGCGGCCAAGCTTGGCAATCCGGTACTGTTGGTAAAGCCA
CCATGGAAGATGCCAAAAACATTAAGAAGGGCCCAGCGCCATTCTACCCACTCGAAGACGGGACCGCCGG
CGAGCAGCTGCACAAAGCCATGAAGCGCTACGCCCTGGTGCCCGGCACCATCGCCTTTACCGACGCACAT
ATCGAGGTGGACATTACCTACGCCGAGTACTTCGAGATGAGCGTTCGGCTGGCAGAAGCTATGAAGCGCT
ATGGGCTGAATACAAACCATCGGATCGTGGTGTGCAGCGAGAATAGCTTGCAGTTCTTCATGCCCGTGTT
GGGTGCCCTGTTCATCGGTGTGGCTGTGGCCCCAGCTAACGACATCTACAACGAGCGCGAGCTGCTGAAC
AGCATGGGCATCAGCCAGCCCACCGTCGTATTCGTGAGCAAGAAAGGGCTGCAAAAGATCCTCAACGTGC
AAAAGAAGCTACCGATCATACAAAAGATCATCATCATGGATAGCAAGACCGACTACCAGGGCTTCCAAAG
CATGTACACCTTCGTGACTTCCCATTTGCCACCCGGCTTCAACGAGTACGACTTCGTGCCCGAGAGCTTC
GACCGGGACAAAACCATCGCCCTGATCATGAACAGTAGTGGCAGTACCGGATTGCCCAAGGGCGTAGCCC
TACCGCACCGCACCGCTTGTGTCCGATTCAGTCATGCCCGCGACCCCATCTTCGGCAACCAGATCATCCC
CGACACCGCTATCCTCAGCGTGGTGCCATTTCACCACGGCTTCGGCATGTTCACCACGCTGGGCTACTTG
ATCTGCGGCTTTCGGGTCGTGCTCATGTACCGCTTCGAGGAGGAGCTATTCTTGCGCAGCTTGCAAGACT
ATAAGATTCAATCTGCCCTGCTGGTGCCCACACTATTTAGCTTCTTCGCTAAGAGCACTCTCATCGACAA
GTACGACCTAAGCAACTTGCACGAGATCGCCAGCGGCGGGGCGCCGCTCAGCAAGGAGGTAGGTGAGGCC
GTGGCCAAACGCTTCCACCTACCAGGCATCCGCCAGGGCTACGGCCTGACAGAAACAACCAGCGCCATTC
TGATCACCCCCGAAGGGGACGACAAGCCTGGCGCAGTAGGCAAGGTGGTGCCCTTCTTCGAGGCTAAGGT
GGTGGACTTGGACACCGGTAAGACACTGGGTGTGAACCAGCGCGGCGAGCTGTGCGTCCGTGGCCCCATG
ATCATGAGCGGCTACGTTAACAACCCCGAGGCTACAAACGCTCTCATCGACAAGGACGGCTGGCTGCACA
GCGGCGACATCGCCTACTGGGACGAGGACGAGCACTTCTTCATCGTGGACCGGCTGAAGAGCCTGATCAA
ATACAAGGGCTACCAGGTAGCCCCAGCCGAACTGGAGAGCATCCTGCTGCAACACCCCAACATCTTCGAC
GCCGGGGTCGCCGGCCTGCCCGACGACGATGCCGGCGAGCTGCCCGCCGCAGTCGTCGTGCTGGAACACG
GTAAAACCATGACCGAGAAGGAGATCGTGGACTATGTGGCCAGCCAGGTTACAACCGCCAAGAAGCTGCG
CGGTGGTGTTGTGTTCGTGGACGAGGTGCCTAAAGGACTGACCGGCAAGTTGGACGCCCGCAAGATCCGC
GAGATTCTCATTAAGGCCAAGAAGGGCGGCAAGATCGCCGTGTAATCTGCTTGCAAGAACTGGTTCAGTA
GCTTAAGCCACTTTGTGATCCACCTTAACAGCCACGGCTTCCCTCCCGAGGTGGAGGAGCAGGCCGCCGG
CACCCTGCCCATGAGCTGCGCCCAGGAGAGCGGCATGGATAGACACCCTGCTGCTTGCGCCAGCGCCAGG
ATCAACGTCTAACTGCAGTCTAGAGTCGGGGCGGCCGGCCGCTTCGAGCAGACATGATAAGATACATTGA
TGAGTTTGGACAAACCACAACTAGAATGCAGTGAAAAAAATGCTTTATTTGTGAAATTTGTGATGCTATT
GCTTTATTTGTAACCATTATAAGCTGCAATAAACAAGTTAACAACAACAATTGCATTCATTTTATGTTTC
AGGTTCAGGGGGAGGTGTGGGAGGTTTTTTAAAGCAAGTAAAACCTCTACAAATGTGGTAAAATCGATAA
GGATCCGTTTGCGTATTGGGCGCTCTTCCGCTGATCTGCGCAGCACCATGGCCTGAAATAACCTCTGAAA
GAGGAACTTGGTTAGCTACCTTCTGAGGCGGAAAGAACCAGCTGTGGAATGTGTGTCAGTTAGGGTGTGG
AAAGTCCCCAGGCTCCCCAGCAGGCAGAAGTATGCAAAGCATGCATCTCAATTAGTCAGCAACCAGGTGT
GGAAAGTCCCCAGGCTCCCCAGCAGGCAGAAGTATGCAAAGCATGCATCTCAATTAGTCAGCAACCATAG
TCCCGCCCCTAACTCCGCCCATCCCGCCCCTAACTCCGCCCAGTTCCGCCCATTCTCCGCCCCATGGCTG
ACTAATTTTTTTTATTTATGCAGAGGCCGAGGCCGCCTCTGCCTCTGAGCTATTCCAGAAGTAGTGAGGA
GGCTTTTTTGGAGGCCTAGGCTTTTGCAAAAAGCTCGATTCTTCTGACACTAGCGCCACCATGAAGAAGC
CCGAACTCACCGCTACCAGCGTTGAAAAATTTCTCATCGAGAAGTTCGACAGTGTGAGCGACCTGATGCA
GTTGTCGGAGGGCGAAGAGAGCCGAGCCTTCAGCTTCGATGTCGGCGGACGCGGCTATGTACTGCGGGTG
AATAGCTGCGCTGATGGCTTCTACAAAGACCGCTACGTGTACCGCCACTTCGCCAGCGCTGCACTACCCA
TCCCCGAAGTGTTGGACATCGGCGAGTTCAGCGAGAGCCTGACATACTGCATCAGTAGACGCGCCCAAGG
CGTTACTCTCCAAGACCTCCCCGAAACAGAGCTGCCTGCTGTGTTACAGCCTGTCGCCGAAGCTATGGAT
GCTATTGCCGCCGCCGACCTCAGTCAAACCAGCGGCTTCGGCCCATTCGGGCCCCAAGGCATCGGCCAGT
ACACAACCTGGCGGGATTTCATTTGCGCCATTGCTGATCCCCATGTCTACCACTGGCAGACCGTGATGGA
CGACACCGTGTCCGCCAGCGTAGCTCAAGCCCTGGACGAACTGATGCTGTGGGCCGAAGACTGTCCCGAG
GTGCGCCACCTCGTCCATGCCGACTTCGGCAGCAACAACGTCCTGACCGACAACGGCCGCATCACCGCCG
TAATCGACTGGTCCGAAGCTATGTTCGGGGACAGTCAGTACGAGGTGGCCAACATCTTCTTCTGGCGGCC
CTGGCTGGCTTGCATGGAGCAGCAGACTCGCTACTTCGAGCGCCGGCATCCCGAGCTGGCCGGCAGCCCT
CGTCTGCGAGCCTACATGCTGCGCATCGGCCTGGATCAGCTCTACCAGAGCCTCGTGGACGGCAACTTCG
ACGATGCTGCCTGGGCTCAAGGCCGCTGCGATGCCATCGTCCGCAGCGGGGCCGGCACCGTCGGTCGCAC
ACAAATCGCTCGCCGGAGCGCAGCCGTATGGACCGACGGCTGCGTCGAGGTGCTGGCCGACAGCGGCAAC
CGCCGGCCCAGTACACGACCGCGCGCTAAGGAGGTAGGTCGAGTTTAAACTCTAGAACCGGTCATGGCCG
CAATAAAATATCTTTATTTTCATTACATCTGTGTGTTGGTTTTTTGTGTGTTCGAACTAGATGCTGTCGA
CCGATGCCCTTGAGAGCCTTCAACCCAGTCAGCTCCTTCCGGTGGGCGCGGGGCATGACTATCGTCGCCG
CACTTATGACTGTCTTCTTTATCATGCAACTCGTAGGACAGGTGCCGGCAGCGCTCTTCCGCTTCCTCGC
TCACTGACTCGCTGCGCTCGGTCGTTCGGCTGCGGCGAGCGGTATCAGCTCACTCAAAGGCGGTAATACG
GTTATCCACAGAATCAGGGGATAACGCAGGAAAGAACATGTGAGCAAAAGGCCAGCAAAAGGCCAGGAAC
CGTAAAAAGGCCGCGTTGCTGGCGTTTTTCCATAGGCTCCGCCCCCCTGACGAGCATCACAAAAATCGAC
GCTCAAGTCAGAGGTGGCGAAACCCGACAGGACTATAAAGATACCAGGCGTTTCCCCCTGGAAGCTCCCT
CGTGCGCTCTCCTGTTCCGACCCTGCCGCTTACCGGATACCTGTCCGCCTTTCTCCCTTCGGGAAGCGTG
GCGCTTTCTCATAGCTCACGCTGTAGGTATCTCAGTTCGGTGTAGGTCGTTCGCTCCAAGCTGGGCTGTG
TGCACGAACCCCCCGTTCAGCCCGACCGCTGCGCCTTATCCGGTAACTATCGTCTTGAGTCCAACCCGGT
AAGACACGACTTATCGCCACTGGCAGCAGCCACTGGTAACAGGATTAGCAGAGCGAGGTATGTAGGCGGT
GCTACAGAGTTCTTGAAGTGGTGGCCTAACTACGGCTACACTAGAAGAACAGTATTTGGTATCTGCGCTC
TGCTGAAGCCAGTTACCTTCGGAAAAAGAGTTGGTAGCTCTTGATCCGGCAAACAAACCACCGCTGGTAG
CGGTGGTTTTTTTGTTTGCAAGCAGCAGATTACGCGCAGAAAAAAAGGATCTCAAGAAGATCCTTTGATC
TTTTCTACGGGGTCTGACGCTCAGTGGAACGAAAACTCACGTTAAGGGATTTTGGTCATGAGATTATCAA
AAAGGATCTTCACCTAGATCCTTTTAAATTAAAAATGAAGTTTTAAATCAATCTAAAGTATATATGAGTA
AACTTGGTCTGACAGCGGCCGCAAATGCTAAACCACTGCAGTGGTTACCAGTGCTTGATCAGTGAGGCAC
CGATCTCAGCGATCTGCCTATTTCGTTCGTCCATAGTGGCCTGACTCCCCGTCGTGTAGATCACTACGAT
TCGTGAGGGCTTACCATCAGGCCCCAGCGCAGCAATGATGCCGCGAGAGCCGCGTTCACCGGCCCCCGAT
TTGTCAGCAATGAACCAGCCAGCAGGGAGGGCCGAGCGAAGAAGTGGTCCTGCTACTTTGTCCGCCTCCA
TCCAGTCTATGAGCTGCTGTCGTGATGCTAGAGTAAGAAGTTCGCCAGTGAGTAGTTTCCGAAGAGTTGT
GGCCATTGCTACTGGCATCGTGGTATCACGCTCGTCGTTCGGTATGGCTTCGTTCAACTCTGGTTCCCAG
CGGTCAAGCCGGGTCACATGATCACCCATATTATGAAGAAATGCAGTCAGCTCCTTAGGGCCTCCGATCG
TTGTCAGAAGTAAGTTGGCCGCGGTGTTGTCGCTCATGGTAATGGCAGCACTACACAATTCTCTTACCGT
CATGCCATCCGTAAGATGCTTTTCCGTGACCGGCGAGTACTCAACCAAGTCGTTTTGTGAGTAGTGTATA
CGGCGACCAAGCTGCTCTTGCCCGGCGTCTATACGGGACAACACCGCGCCACATAGCAGTACTTTGAAAG
TGCTCATCATCGGGAATCGTTCTTCGGGGCGGAAAGACTCAAGGATCTTGCCGCTATTGAGATCCAGTTC
GATATAGCCCACTCTTGCACCCAGTTGATCTTCAGCATCTTTTACTTTCACCAGCGTTTCGGGGTGTGCA
AAAACAGGCAAGCAAAATGCCGCAAAGAAGGGAATGAGTGCGACACGAAAATGTTGGATGCTCATACTCG
TCCTTTTTCAATATTATTGAAGCATTTATCAGGGTTACTAGTACGTCTCTCAAGGATAAGTAAGTAATAT
TAAGGTACGGGAGGTATTGGACAGGCCGCAATAAAATATCTTTATTTTCATTACATCTGTGTGTTGGTTT
TTTGTGTGAATCGATAGTACTAACATACGCTCTCCATCAAAACAAAACGAAACAAAACAAACTAGCAAAA
TAGGCTGTCCCCAGTGCAAGTGCAGGTGCCAGAACATTTCTCT
Features (pLannotate 1.2.2; 25 found; start..end, strand, type, name):
     47..71      +  protein_bind   attB1: mutant version of attB; recombination site for the Gateway® BP reaction BP Clonase™
    101..119     +  protein_bind   5X UAS (fragment): five tandem copies of the "ScaI site" 17-mer CGGAGTACTGTCCTCCG, an upstream activating sequence (UAS) that efficiently binds yeast Gal4 (Webster et al., 1988; Pfeiffer et al., 2010) GAL4
    187..204     +  protein_bind   5X UAS (fragment): five tandem copies of the "ScaI site" 17-mer CGGAGTACTGTCCTCCG, an upstream activating sequence (UAS) that efficiently binds yeast Gal4 (Webster et al., 1988; Pfeiffer et al., 2010) GAL4
    235..253     +  protein_bind   5X UAS (fragment): five tandem copies of the "ScaI site" 17-mer CGGAGTACTGTCCTCCG, an upstream activating sequence (UAS) that efficiently binds yeast Gal4 (Webster et al., 1988; Pfeiffer et al., 2010) GAL4
    321..338     +  protein_bind   5X UAS (fragment): five tandem copies of the "ScaI site" 17-mer CGGAGTACTGTCCTCCG, an upstream activating sequence (UAS) that efficiently binds yeast Gal4 (Webster et al., 1988; Pfeiffer et al., 2010) GAL4
    358..378     -  protein_bind   attB4: mutant version of attB; core recombination site for the Gateway® BP reaction BP Clonase™
    394..431     +  promoter       minimal CMV promoter: human cytomegalovirus (CMV) immediate early promoter
    514..534     +  protein_bind   attB3: mutant version of attB; core recombination site for the Gateway® BP reaction BP Clonase™
    561..579     +  promoter       T3 promoter: promoter for bacteriophage T3 RNA polymerase
    643..661     -  promoter       T7 promoter: promoter for bacteriophage T7 RNA polymerase
    688..708     -  protein_bind   attB2: mutant version of attB; core recombination site for the Gateway® BP reaction BP Clonase™
    773..2425    +  CDS            luciferase: firefly luciferase synthetic luc2 version of the luciferase gene
   2429..2476    +  CDS            hCL1: non-ORF yeast peptide conferring ubiquitin-dependent degradation human codon-optimized
   2483..2599    +  CDS            hPEST: PEST degradation sequence from mouse ornithine decarboxylase human codon-optimized
   2648..2769    -  polyA_signal   SV40 poly(A) signal: SV40 polyadenylation signal
   2795..2926    -  CDS            LT_SV40 (fragment): Experimental evidence at protein level: Swiss-Prot protein existence level 1. Isoform 17kT antigen targets host RBL2 for degradation and promotes cell proliferation. Transactivates host cyclin A promoter through its J domain. From Simian virus 40 (SV40).
   2963..3320    +  promoter       SV40 promoter: SV40 enhancer and early promoter
   3351..4388    +  CDS            HygR: hygromycin B phosphotransferase confers resistance to hygromycin
   4412..4460    +  polyA_signal   poly(A) signal: synthetic polyadenylation signal
   4476..4607    +  CDS            TcR (fragment): tetracycline efflux protein; tet; confers resistance to tetracycline
   4787..5375    -  rep_origin     ori: high-copy-number ColE1/pMB1/pBR322/pUC origin of replication
   5575..6435    -  CDS            AmpR: β-lactamase confers resistance to ampicillin, carbenicillin, and related antibiotics
   6436..6477    -  promoter       AmpR promoter (fragment): bla
   6540..6588    +  polyA_signal   poly(A) signal: synthetic polyadenylation signal
   6602..6693    +  misc_feature   pause site: RNA polymerase II transcriptional pause signal from the human α2 globin gene
