[The description below was written by a language model from this plasmid's Addgene catalogue record and pLannotate feature annotations shown in this document.]
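Description:
pGL4_10xUAS-CMVmin-BC0402-luc2 is a mammalian luciferase reporter plasmid of about 6.7 kb built on the pGL4 backbone. It serves as a Gal4-responsive "UAS sensor" in barcoded split TEV assays. It is propagated in E. coli at high copy from a ColE1/pUC-type origin under ampicillin selection (AmpR). It also carries a hygromycin B phosphotransferase cassette, driven by the SV40 enhancer/early promoter and ended by a synthetic poly(A) signal, which would allow selection in mammalian cells. A synthetic poly(A) signal and an RNA polymerase II pause site lie upstream of the reporter region, an arrangement that typically reduces background from read-through transcription.

The sensor was assembled by multi-fragment Gateway cloning, as shown by the attB1, attB4, attB3 and attB2 sites separating its modules. The first module holds the synthetic cluster of ten UAS sites; the annotation software picked up only several Gal4-binding 17-mer matches within it. The second module is a minimal CMV promoter, which has little activity unless a Gal4 DNA-binding-domain transactivator is recruited to the UAS elements. The third module, between attB3 and attB2, is flanked by T3 and T7 promoter sequences. It is presumably where barcode 0402 sits, although the barcode itself is not annotated. Downstream is firefly luc2 fused to hCL1 and hPEST degradation sequences, giving a short-lived luciferase that tracks changes in transcription closely, followed by an SV40 poly(A) signal.

In a split TEV assay, an interaction-dependent reconstitution of TEV protease typically releases a Gal4-based transcription factor that then activates this reporter. The output can be read as luminescence or as expressed barcode transcripts, so many assays can be pooled. The associated publication applies this to profiling ERBB receptor antagonists.
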