Addgene plasmid #214629: pGL4_10xUAS-CMVmin-BC0402-luc2
Purpose: barcoded assay, UAS sensor for split TEV assays
Depositing lab: Michael Wehr. Depositing organization: Systasy Bioscience GmbH. Publication: Protocol for identifying properties of ERBB receptor antagonists using the barcoded ERBBprofiler assay. Popovic L, Rossner MJ, Wehr MC. STAR Protoc. 2024 Apr 16;5(2):102987. doi: 10.1016/j.xpro.2024.102987. PubMed 38635397.
Backbone
  Vector backbone: pGL4
  Vector type: Mammalian Expression, Luciferase
Growth in bacteria
  Bacterial resistance: Ampicillin, 100 μg/mL
  Growth temperature: 37°C
  Growth strain: DH5alpha
  Copy number: High Copy
Gene/Insert
  Gene/Insert name: 10x clustered UAS element with barcode 0402
  Species: Synthetic
  Cloning method: Gateway Cloning
Terms and licenses: Academic/Nonprofit Terms; Industry Terms: Not Available to Industry
How to cite: pGL4_10xUAS-CMVmin-BC0402-luc2 was a gift from Michael Wehr (Addgene plasmid # 214629 ; http://n2t.net/addgene:214629 ; RRID:Addgene_214629)
